>Addgene plasmid #26447 | p197 Dync1i2.B (Ex1a) | depositor partial sequence | sequence record 12488 | Author sequence
GTTTCAACCGGGAGATTCTGTTTTACAAAAGGTCACAACCATGTCGGACAAAAGTGATTTAAAAGCTGAG
TTGGAACGTAAGAAGCAACGGTTGGCCCAAATCAGAGAAGAAAAGAAGAGGAAAGAAGAGGAAAGGAAAA
AAAAGGAAACTGATCAGAAGAAGGAAGCTGCTGTTTCTGTACAAGAAGAGTCTGATCTTGAAAAAAAAAG
AAGAGAAGCTGAGGCATTGCTTCAAAGCATGGGACTAACTACGGACTCCCCTATTGTCCCTCCTCCTATG
TCTCCATCCTCCAAGTCGGTGAGCACGCCAAGTGAAGCTGGAAGCCAGGATTCTGGAGATGGCGCCGTGG
GATCTAGGACGCTGCATTGGGATACAGATCCATCAGTTCTTCAGCTTCACTCAGATTCCGATTTGGGACG
AGGACCTATTAAACTTGGAATGGCCAAAATTACTCAAGTTGACTTTCCCCCTCGAGAAATCGTCACATAC
ACAAAGGAAACTCAGACCCCGGTTACAGCTCAACCCAAAGAAGATGAGGAGGAGGAAGATGATGTAGCAA
CTCCTAAACCTCCTGTTGAACCTGAAGAAGAGAAAACTTTGAAAAAAGACGAAGAGAATGATAGCAAAGC
TCCACCTCATGAACTAACTGAAGAAGAAAAGCAACAGATTTTACACTCAGAAGAATTTTTAAGTTTCTTT
GACCATTCTACGAGAATTGTAGAAAGAGCCCTTTCTGAGCAGATTAACATCTTCTTTGACTACAGTGGGA
GAGACTTGGAAGACAAAGAAGGGGAGATTCAAGCAGGTGCTAAGCTGTCATTAAATCGACAGTTCTTTGA
TGAGCGTTGGTCAAAGCATCGAGTTGTTAGTTGTTTGGATTGGTCATCCCAGTATCCAGAATTACTTGTG
GCTTCCTATAATAACAATGAAGAGGCTCCTCATGAGCCTGATGGTGTGGCCCTCGTGTGGAATATGAAGT
ACAAAAAAACTACCCCAGAGTATGTGTTCCACTGCCAGTCAGCTGTAATGTCTGCTACATTTGCAAAATT
TCATCCGAATCTTGTTGTTGGAGGTACATATTCAGGCCAGATTGTGCTTTGGGATAACCGCAGCAATAAA
AGAACTCCTGTCCAGAGAACGCCGCTGTCAGCTGCTGCACACACACACCCTGTCTACTGTGTAAATGTTG
TTGGAACACAAAATGCTCACAATCTGATTAGCATCTCTACTGATGGAAAAATTTGTTCCTGGAGTTTGGA
CATGCTTTCCCATCCACAGGATAGCATGGAGTTGGTTCATAAACAGTCAAAGGCAGTAGCTGTAACATCT
ATGTCTTTCCCTGTTGGAGACGTCAACAACTTTGTTGTGGGCAGTGAAGAAGGTTCTGTGTATACAGCAT
GCCGCCATGGCAGCAAAGCTGGAATCAGTGAGATGTTTGAGGGACACCAGGGACCCATCACTGGAATCCA
CTGTCACGCGGCTGTTGGAGCAGTAGACTTCTCACATCTGTTTGTCACTTCGTCTTTTGACTGGACAGTT
AAACTTTGGACAACTAAGAATAACAAGCCTTTGTACTCATTTGAAGATAATTCAGACTATGTCTATGATG
TTATGTGGTCACCCACCCACCCAGCCCTGTTTGCCTGTGTGGACGGCATGGGGAGACTGGATCTATGGAA
TCTCAACAATGACACAGAGGTACCAACTGCCAGCATTTCTGTGGAGGGCAACCCTGCTCTTAACCGTGTG
AGATGGACCCACTCAGGAAGAGAAATTGCCGTGGGTGATTCTGAAGGACAGATTGTCATCTATGATGTGG
GAGAGCAGATCGCTGTTCCCCGAAATGATGAATGGGCAAGATTTGGCCGAACACTCGCAGAAATTAACGC
AAACCGAGCTGACGCAGAGGAGGAGGCAGCTACCCGAATCCCTGCCTAGCCTGAAAAGCGGCTGTAGCCT
TAGCAAATTTGGCAAAAATGATTAAGTAGATCTCAAACTATTTGCATGCTTCTGATTAAATGAGTGTTAA
AAGAAAATGCCATGGATAATCTGGGTTTAATACAGGAAGCAAAGCTTACAATGCCTTTTTATATTATATT
CACTTTGTTTTGGATTGGTGTCATTTTTAATACAGCTGACAACTTTACAGAATGCAGCCTTTTCTGAATT
CTAACACTTGGGTGTATATTGTTAATTATTCTTTTGGATTCTTTTGAACTTGTAATACTATATATAATTA
TTTCTAAAGCACAGATTAAGTAAGTTCTGCATATTTCTAAGTAGCCACAATTCCTTATTCCGCACTAAGT
ACATACCTCCGTGTCAGTGGTGTTCTTCCTGTCCAAGTGTATAGGAATATTGTTCCCTCCCCGCATGCCG
TCGCCTACCTGTTGTAAGTTTCATGTTGATGCCATTTCCCTTCT
