>Addgene plasmid #26447 | p197 Dync1i2.B (Ex1a) | addgene partial sequence | sequence record 32884 | 26447 with mDync1i2-R 5'-cttggacaggaagaacacca
TGCGGAATAAGGAATTGTGGCTACTTAGAAATATGCAGAACTTACTTAATCTGTGCTTTAGAAATAATTA
TATATAGTATTACAAGTTCAAAAGAATCCAAAAGAATAATTAACAATATACACCCAAGTGTTAGAATTCA
GAAAAGGCTGCATTCTGTAAAGTTGTCAGCTGTATTAAAAATGACACCAATCCAAAACAAAGTGAATATA
ATATAAAAAGGCATTGTAAGCTTTGCTTCCTGTATTAAACCCAGATTATCCATGGCATTTTCTTTTAACA
CTCATTTAATCAGAAGCATGCAAATAGTTTGAGATCTACTTAATCATTTTTGCCAAATTTGCTAAGGCTA
CAGCCGCTTTTCAGGCTAGGCAGGGATTCGGGTAGCTGCCTCCTCCTCTGCGTCAGCTCGGTTTGCGTTA
ATTTCTGCGAGTGTTCGGCCAAATCTTGCCCATTCATCATTTCGGGGAACAGCGATCTGCTCTCCCACAT
CATAGATGACAATCTGTCCTTCAGAATCACCCACGGCAATTTCTCTTCCTGAGTGGGTCCATCTCACACG
GTTAAGAGCAGGGTTGCCCTCCACAGAAATGCTGGCAGTTGGTACCTCTGTGTCATTGTTGAGATTCCAT
AGATCCAGTCTCCCCATGCCGTCCACACAGGCAAACAGGGCTGGGTGGGTGGGTGACCACATAACATCAT
AGACATAGTCTGAATTATCTTCAAATGAGTACAAAGGCTTGTTATTCTTAGTTGTCCAAAGTT
