[The description below was written by a language model from this plasmid's Addgene catalogue record.]
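Description:
p197 Dync1i2.B (Ex1a) is a bacterial subcloning and sequencing plasmid built on the commercial pCR2.1-TOPO backbone (about 3.9 kb without insert). The insert was introduced by TOPO cloning, in which a PCR product is ligated directly into a topoisomerase-activated linear vector. The plasmid is maintained at high copy number in standard E. coli cloning strains and is selected with kanamycin. No feature table accompanies the record, so the individual backbone elements are not itemised. The listed M13 and T7 sequencing primers fit the usual layout of this vector family, where universal primer sites flank the cloning site and allow the insert to be read from both ends.

The insert is a roughly 2.4 kb mouse (M. musculus) cDNA for cytoplasmic dynein 1 intermediate chain 2 (Dync1i2, also called IC74 or DIC). It represents the isoform B splice variant carrying the alternative first exon 1a, and no mutations are recorded. Dynein intermediate chains are subunits of the cytoplasmic dynein motor complex, and they exist as multiple isoforms produced by alternative splicing. This clone comes from a study that catalogued mouse intermediate chain isoforms, their splicing patterns and the tissue distribution of their transcripts.

The record does not describe any eukaryotic promoter, epitope tag or reporter, and the vector is classed as a cloning rather than an expression vector. The construct is therefore best regarded as a sequence-verified reference clone of this transcript variant. It can serve as a sequencing standard, a PCR template, or a source for subcloning the coding region into expression vectors.
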