Addgene plasmid #26447: p197 Dync1i2.B (Ex1a)
Depositing lab: Elizabeth Fisher. Depositing organization: University College London. Publication: Mouse cytoplasmic dynein intermediate chains: identification of new isoforms, alternative splicing and tissue distribution of transcripts. Kuta A, Deng W, Morsi El-Kadi A, Banks GT, Hafezparast M, Pfister KK, Fisher EM. PLoS One. 2010 . 5(7):e11682. 10.1371/journal.pone.0011682 PubMed 20657784.
Backbone
  Vector backbone: pCR2.1-TOPO
  Backbone manufacturer: Invitrogen
  Backbone size w/o insert (bp): 3931
  Vector type: subcloning and sequencing
Growth in bacteria
  Bacterial resistance: Kanamycin, 50 μg/mL
  Growth temperature: 37°C
  Growth strain: DH5alpha
  Growth instructions: TOP10 [Invitrogen], standard LB with 50 ug/ml of kanamicin
  Copy number: High Copy
Gene/Insert
  Gene/Insert name: cytoplasmic dynein 1 intermediate chain 2 isoform B (exon 1a) (alt name: Dync1i2, IC74, DIC)
  Species: M. musculus (mouse)
  Insert size (bp): 2424
  Mutation: N/A
  GenBank ID: NM_010064
  Entrez Gene: Dync1i2 (a.k.a. 3110079H08Rik, AW554389, Dnci, Dncic2)
  Cloning method: TOPO Cloning
  Sequencing primers: 5′ M13, T7; 3′ M13, T7
Terms and licenses: Academic/Nonprofit Terms; Industry Terms: Not Available to Industry
How to cite: p197 Dync1i2.B (Ex1a) was a gift from Elizabeth Fisher (Addgene plasmid # 26447 ; http://n2t.net/addgene:26447 ; RRID:Addgene_26447)
